>Addgene plasmid #103830 | pPHR-mCherry-hHP1β | depositor full sequence | sequence record 196749 | Full Sequence
TAGTTATTAATAGTAATCAATTACGGGGTCATTAGTTCATAGCCCATATATGGAGTTCCGCGTTACATAA
CTTACGGTAAATGGCCCGCCTGGCTGACCGCCCAACGACCCCCGCCCATTGACGTCAATAATGACGTATG
TTCCCATAGTAACGCCAATAGGGACTTTCCATTGACGTCAATGGGTGGAGTATTTACGGTAAACTGCCCA
CTTGGCAGTACATCAAGTGTATCATATGCCAAGTACGCCCCCTATTGACGTCAATGACGGTAAATGGCCC
GCCTGGCATTATGCCCAGTACATGACCTTATGGGACTTTCCTACTTGGCAGTACATCTACGTATTAGTCA
TCGCTATTACCATGGTGATGCGGTTTTGGCAGTACATCAATGGGCGTGGATAGCGGTTTGACTCACGGGG
ATTTCCAAGTCTCCACCCCATTGACGTCAATGGGAGTTTGTTTTGGCACCAAAATCAACGGGACTTTCCA
AAATGTCGTAACAACTCCGCCCCATTGACGCAAATGGGCGGTAGGCGTGTACGGTGGGAGGTCTATATAA
GCAGAGCTGGTTTAGTGAACCGTCAGATCCGCTAGCGCTACCGGACTCAGATCTCGAGGCCACCATGAAG
ATGGACAAAAAGACTATAGTTTGGTTTAGAAGAGACCTAAGGATTGAGGATAATCCTGCATTAGCAGCAG
CTGCTCACGAAGGATCTGTTTTTCCTGTCTTCATTTGGTGTCCTGAAGAAGAAGGACAGTTTTATCCTGG
AAGAGCTTCAAGATGGTGGATGAAACAATCACTTGCTCACTTATCTCAATCCTTGAAGGCTCTTGGATCT
GACCTCACTTTAATCAAAACCCACAACACGATTTCAGCGATCTTGGATTGTATCCGCGTTACCGGTGCTA
CAAAAGTCGTCTTTAACCACCTCTATGATCCTGTTTCGTTAGTTCGGGACCATACCGTAAAGGAGAAGCT
GGTGGAACGTGGGATCTCTGTGCAAAGCTACAATGGAGATCTATTGTATGAACCGTGGGAGATATACTGC
GAAAAGGGCAAACCTTTTACGAGTTTCAATTCTTACTGGAAGAAATGCTTAGATATGTCGATTGAATCCG
TTATGCTTCCTCCTCCTTGGCGGTTGATGCCAATAACTGCAGCGGCTGAAGCGATTTGGGCGTGTTCGAT
TGAAGAACTAGGGCTGGAGAATGAGGCCGAGAAACCGAGCAATGCGTTGTTAACTAGAGCTTGGTCTCCA
GGATGGAGCAATGCTGATAAGTTACTAAATGAGTTCATCGAGAAGCAGTTGATAGATTATGCAAAGAACA
GCAAGAAAGTTGTTGGGAATTCTACTTCACTACTTTCTCCGTATCTCCATTTCGGGGAAATAAGCGTCAG
ACACGTTTTCCAGTGTGCCCGGATGAAACAAATTATATGGGCAAGAGATAAGAACAGTGAAGGAGAAGAA
AGTGCAGATCTTTTTCTTAGGGGAATCGGTTTAAGAGAGTATTCTCGGTATATATGTTTCAACTTCCCGT
TTACTCACGAGCAATCGTTGTTGAGTCATCTTCGGTTTTTCCCTTGGGATGCTGATGTTGATAAGTTCAA
GGCCTGGAGACAAGGCAGGACCGGTTATCCGTTGGTGGATGCCGGAATGAGAGAGCTTTGGGCTACCGGA
TGGATGCATAACAGAATAAGAGTGATTGTTTCAAGCTTTGCTGTGAAGTTTCTTCTCCTTCCATGGAAAT
GGGGAATGAAGTATTTCTGGGATACACTTTTGGATGCTGATTTGGAATGTGACATCCTTGGCTGGCAGTA
TATCTCTGGGAGTATCCCCGATGGCCACGAGCTTGATCGCTTGGACAATCCCGCGTTACAAGGCGCCAAA
TATGACCCAGAAGGTGAGTACATAAGGCAATGGCTTCCCGAGCTTGCGAGATTGCCAACTGAATGGATCC
ATCATCCATGGGACGCTCCTTTAACCGTACTCAAAGCTTCTGGTGTGGAACTCGGAACAAACTATGCGAA
ACCCATTGTAGACATCGACACAGCTCGTGAGCTACTAGCTAAAGCTATTTCAAGAACCCGTGAAGCACAG
ATCATGATCGGAGCAGCAGCCCGGGATCCACCGGTCGCCACCATGGTGAGCAAGGGCGAGGAGGATAACA
TGGCCATCATCAAGGAGTTCATGCGCTTCAAGGTGCACATGGAGGGCTCCGTGAACGGCCACGAGTTCGA
GATCGAGGGCGAGGGCGAGGGCCGCCCCTACGAGGGCACCCAGACCGCCAAGCTGAAGGTGACCAAGGGT
GGCCCCCTGCCCTTCGCCTGGGACATCCTGTCCCCTCAGTTCATGTACGGCTCCAAGGCCTACGTGAAGC
ACCCCGCCGACATCCCCGACTACTTGAAGCTGTCCTTCCCCGAGGGCTTCAAGTGGGAGCGCGTGATGAA
CTTCGAGGACGGCGGCGTGGTGACCGTGACCCAGGACTCCTCCCTGCAGGACGGCGAGTTCATCTACAAG
GTGAAGCTGCGCGGCACCAACTTCCCCTCCGACGGCCCCGTAATGCAGAAGAAGACCATGGGCTGGGAGG
CCTCCTCCGAGCGGATGTACCCCGAGGACGGCGCCCTGAAGGGCGAGATCAAGCAGAGGCTGAAGCTGAA
GGACGGCGGCCACTACGACGCTGAGGTCAAGACCACCTACAAGGCCAAGAAGCCCGTGCAGCTGCCCGGC
GCCTACAACGTCAACATCAAGTTGGACATCACCTCCCACAACGAGGACTACACCATCGTGGAACAGTACG
AACGCGCCGAGGGCCGCCACTCCACCGGCGGCATGGACGAGCTGTACAAGTCCGGAATGGGGAAAAAACA
AAACAAGAAGAAAGTGGAGGAGGTGCTAGAAGAGGAGGAAGAGGAATATGTGGTGGAAAAAGTTCTCGAC
CGTCGAGTGGTAAAGGGCAAAGTGGAGTACCTCCTAAAGTGGAAGGGATTCTCAGATGAGGACAACACAT
GGGAGCCAGAAGAGAACCTGGATTGCCCCGACCTCATTGCTGAGTTTCTGCAGTCACAGAAAACAGCACA
TGAGACAGATAAATCAGAGGGAGGCAAGCGCAAAGCTGATTCTGATTCTGAAGATAAGGGAGAGGAGAGC
AAACCAAAGAAGAAGAAAGAAGAGTCAGAAAAGCCACGAGGCTTTGCTCGAGGTTTGGAGCCGGAGCGGA
TTATTGGAGCTACAGACTCCAGTGGAGAGCTCATGTTCCTGATGAAATGGAAAAACTCTGATGAGGCTGA
CCTGGTCCCTGCCAAGGAAGCCAATGTCAAGTGCCCACAGGTTGTCATATCCTTCTATGAGGAAAGGCTG
ACGTGGCATTCCTACCCCTCGGAGGATGATGACAAAAAAGATGACAAGAACTAAGGATCCACCGGATCTA
GATCATAATCAGCCATACCACATTTGTAGAGGTTTTACTTGCTTTAAAAAACCTCCCACACCTCCCCCTG
AACCTGAAACATAAAATGAATGCAATTGTTGTTGTTAACTTGTTTATTGCAGCTTATAATGGTTACAAAT
AAAGCAATAGCATCACAAATTTCACAAATAAAGCATTTTTTTCACTGCATTCTAGTTGTGGTTTGTCCAA
ACTCATCAATGTATCTTAAGGCGTAAATTGTAAGCGTTAATATTTTGTTAAAATTCGCGTTAAATTTTTG
TTAAATCAGCTCATTTTTTAACCAATAGGCCGAAATCGGCAAAATCCCTTATAAATCAAAAGAATAGACC
GAGATAGGGT
[37 nt withheld, positions 3791-3827]
AAAGAACGTGGACTCCAACGTCAAAGG
[49 nt withheld, positions 3855-3903]
T
[91 nt withheld, positions 3905-3995]
G
[124 nt withheld, positions 3997-4120]
CAGGTGGCACTTTTCGGGGAAATGTGCGCGGAACCCCTATTTGTTTATTTTTCTAAATACATTCAAATAT
GTATCCGCTCATGAGACAATAACCCTGATAAATGCTTCAATAATATTGAAAAAGGAAGAGTCCTGAGGCG
GAAAGAACCAGCTGTGGAATGTGTGTCAGTTAGGGTGTGGAAAGTCCCCAGGCTCCCCAGCAGGCAGAAG
TATGCAAAGCATGCATCTCAATTAGTCAGCAACCAGGTGTGGAAAGTCCCCAGGCTCCCCAGCAGGCAGA
AGTATGCAAAGCATGCATCTCAATTAGTCAGCAACCATAGTCCCGCCCCTAACTCCGCCCATCCCGCCCC
TAACTCCGCCCAGTTCCGCCCATTCTCCGCCCCATGGCTGACTAATTTTTTTTATTTATGCAGAGGCCGA
GGCCGCCTCGGCCTCTGAGCTATTCCAGAAGTAGTGAGGAGGCTTTTTTGGAGGCCTAGGCTTTTGCAAA
GATCGATCAAGAGACAGGATGAGGATCGTTTCGCATGATTGAACAAGATGGATTGCACGCAGGTTCTCCG
GCCGCTTGGGTGGAGAGGCTATTCGGCTATGACTGGGCACAACAGACAATCGGCTGCTCTGATGCCGCCG
TGTTCCGGCTGTCAGCGCAGGGGCGCCCGGTTCTTTTTGTCAAGACCGACCTGTCCGGTGCCCTGAATGA
ACTGCAAGACGAGGCAGCGCGGCTATCGTGGCTGGCCACGACGGGCGTTCCTTGCGCAGCTGTGCTCGAC
GTTGTCACTGAAGCGGGAAGGGACTGGCTGCTATTGGGCGAAGTGCCGGGGCAGGATCTCCTGTCATCTC
ACCTTGCTCCTGCCGAGAAAGTATCCATCATGGCTGATGCAATGCGGCGGCTGCATACGCTTGATCCGGC
TACCTGCCCATTCGACCACCAAGCGAAACATCGCATCGAGCGAGCACGTACTCGGATGGAAGCCGGTCTT
GTCGATCAGGATGATCTGGACGAAGAGCATCAGGGGCTCGCGCCAGCCGAACTGTTCGCCAGGCTCAAGG
CGAGCATGCCCGACGGCGAGGATCTCGTCGTGACCCATGGCGATGCCTGCTTGCCGAATATCATGGTGGA
AAATGGCCGCTTTTCTGGATTCATCGACTGTGGCCGGCTGGGTGTGGCGGACCGCTATCAGGACATAGCG
TTGGCTACCCGTGATATTGCTGAAGAGCTTGGCGGCGAATGGGCTGACCGCTTCCTCGTGCTTTACGGTA
TCGCCGCTCCCGATTCGCAGCGCATCGCCTTCTATCGCCTTCTTGACGAGTTCTTCTGAGCGGGACTCTG
GGGTTCGAAATGACCGACCAAGCGACGCCCAACCTGCCATCACGAGATTTCGATTCCACCGCCGCCTTCT
ATGAAAGGTTGGGCTTCGGAATCGTTTTCCGGGACGCCGGCTGGATGATCCTCCAGCGCGGGGATCTCAT
GCTGGAGTTCTTCGCCCACCCTAGGGGGAGGCTAACTGAAACACGGAAGGAGACAATACCGGAAGGAACC
CGCGCTATGACGGCAATAAAAAGACAGAATAAAACGCACGGTGTTGGGTCGTTTGTTCATAAACGCGGGG
TTCGGTCCCAGGGCTGGCACTCTGTCGATACCCCACCGAGACCCCATTGGGGCCAATACGCCCGCGTTTC
TTCCTTTTCCCCACCCCACCCCCCAAGTTCGGGTGAAGGCCCAGGGCTCGCAGCCAACGTCGGGGCGGCA
GGCCCTGCCATAGCCTCAGGTTACTCATATATACTTTAGATTGATTTAAAACTTCATTTTTAATTTAAAA
GGATCTAGGTGAAGATCCTTTTTGATAATCTCATGACCAAAATCCCTTAACGTGAGTTTTCGTTCCACTG
AGCGTCAGACCCCGTAGAAAAGATCAAAGGATCTTCTTGAGATCCTTTTTTTCTGCGCGTAATCTGCTGC
TTGCAAACAAAAAAACCACCGCTACCAGCGGTGGTTTGTTTGCCGGATCAAGAGCTACCAACTCTTTTTC
CGAAGGTAACTGGCTTCAGCAGAGCGCAGATACCAAATACTGTCCTTCTAGTGTAGCCGTAGTTAGGCCA
CCACTTCAAGAACTCTGTAGCACCGCCTACATACCTCGCTCTGCTAATCCTGTTACCAGTGGCTGCTGCC
AGTGGCGATAAGTCGTGTCTTACCGGGTTGGACTCAAGACGATAGTTACCGGATAAGGCGCAGCGGTCGG
GCTGAACGGGGGGTTCGTGCACACAGCCCAGCTTGGAGCGAACGACCTACACCGAACTGAGATACCTACA
GCGTGAGCTATGAGAAAGCGCCACGCTTCCCGAAGGGAGAAAGGCGGACAGGTATCCGGTAAGCGGCAGG
GTCGGAACAGGAGAGCGCACGAGGGAGCTTCCAGGGGGAAACGCCTGGTATCTTTATAGTCCTGTCGGGT
TTCGCCACCTCTGACTTGAGCGTCGATTTTTGTGATGCTCGTCAGGGGGGCGGAGCCTATGGAAAAACGC
CAGCAACGCGGCCTTTTTACGGTTCCTGGCCTTTTGCTGGCCTTTTGCTCACATGTTCTTTCCTGCGTTA
TCCCCTGATTCTGTGGATAACCGTATTACCGCCATGCAT
Features (pLannotate 1.2.2; 17 found; start..end, strand, type, name):
     61..364     +  enhancer       CMV enhancer: human cytomegalovirus immediate early enhancer
    365..568     +  promoter       CMV promoter: human cytomegalovirus (CMV) immediate early promoter
    591..618     +  misc_feature   MCS (fragment): multiple cloning site
    625..2118    +  CDS            CRY2PHR: N-terminal photolyase homology region of Arabidopsis thaliana cryptochrome 2 binds to CIB1 upon exposure to blue light (Kennedy et al., 2010)
   2119..2135    +  misc_feature   MCS (fragment): multiple cloning site
   2143..2850    +  CDS            mCherry: mCherry is a basic (constitutively fluorescent) red fluorescent protein published in 2004, derived from Discosoma sp.. It is reported to be a very rapidly-maturing monomer with low acid sensitivity.
   2857..3411    +  CDS            CBX1: CBX1_HUMAN - Also known as CBX. Experimental evidence at protein level: Swiss-Prot protein existence level 1. Component of heterochromatin. Recognizes and binds histone H3 tails methylated at 'Lys-9', leading to epigenetic repression. Interaction with lamin B receptor (LBR) can contribute to the association of the heterochromatin with the inner nuclear membrane. From Homo sapiens (Human).
   3431..3514    +  CDS            large T antigen (fragment): large T antigen from SV40 (simian virus 40)
   3537..3658    +  polyA_signal   SV40 poly(A) signal: SV40 polyadenylation signal
   3692..4120    -  rep_origin     f1 ori (sequence partly withheld): f1 bacteriophage origin of replication; arrow indicates direction of (+) strand synthesis
   4147..4251    +  promoter       AmpR promoter: bla
   4253..4610    +  promoter       SV40 promoter: SV40 enhancer and early promoter
   4645..5439    +  CDS            NeoR/KanR: aminoglycoside phosphotransferase from Tn5; aph(3')-II (or nptII); confers resistance to neomycin, kanamycin, and G418 (Geneticin®)
   5460..5612    +  CDS            ble (fragment): BLE_KLEPN - Experimental evidence at protein level: Swiss-Prot protein existence level 1. Binding protein with a strong affinity to the bleomycin family of antibiotics. Binds to CL990; an antimitotic-antibiotic compound. From Klebsiella pneumoniae.
   5671..5718    +  polyA_signal   HSV TK poly(A) signal: herpes simplex virus thymidine kinase polyadenylation signal (Cole and Stacy, 1985)
   5809..5825    -  polyA_signal   bGH poly(A) signal (fragment): bovine growth hormone polyadenylation signal
   6047..6635    +  rep_origin     ori: high-copy-number ColE1/pMB1/pBR322/pUC origin of replication
