>Addgene plasmid #103830 | pPHR-mCherry-hHP1β | addgene full sequence | sequence record 199464 | Addgene NGS Result
AGTTATTAATAGTAATCAATTACGGGGTCATTAGTTCATAGCCCATATATGGAGTTCCGCGTTACATAAC
TTACGGTAAATGGCCCGCCTGGCTGACCGCCCAACGACCCCCGCCCATTGACGTCAATAATGACGTATGT
TCCCATAGTAACGCCAATAGGGACTTTCCATTGACGTCAATGGGTGGAGTATTTACGGTAAACTGCCCAC
TTGGCAGTACATCAAGTGTATCATATGCCAAGTACGCCCCCTATTGACGTCAATGACGGTAAATGGCCCG
CCTGGCATTATGCCCAGTACATGACCTTATGGGACTTTCCTACTTGGCAGTACATCTACGTATTAGTCAT
CGCTATTACCATGGTGATGCGGTTTTGGCAGTACATCAATGGGCGTGGATAGCGGTTTGACTCACGGGGA
TTTCCAAGTCTCCACCCCATTGACGTCAATGGGAGTTTGTTTTGGCACCAAAATCAACGGGACTTTCCAA
AATGTCGTAACAACTCCGCCCCATTGACGCAAATGGGCGGTAGGCGTGTACGGTGGGAGGTCTATATAAG
CAGAGCTGGTTTAGTGAACCGTCAGATCCGCTAGCGCTACCGGACTCAGATCTCGAGGCCACCATGAAGA
TGGACAAAAAGACTATAGTTTGGTTTAGAAGAGACCTAAGGATTGAGGATAATCCTGCATTAGCAGCAGC
TGCTCACGAAGGATCTGTTTTTCCTGTCTTCATTTGGTGTCCTGAAGAAGAAGGACAGTTTTATCCTGGA
AGAGCTTCAAGATGGTGGATGAAACAATCACTTGCTCACTTATCTCAATCCTTGAAGGCTCTTGGATCTG
ACCTCACTTTAATCAAAACCCACAACACGATTTCAGCGATCTTGGATTGTATCCGCGTTACCGGTGCTAC
AAAAGTCGTCTTTAACCACCTCTATGATCCTGTTTCGTTAGTTCGGGACCATACCGTAAAGGAGAAGCTG
GTGGAACGTGGGATCTCTGTGCAAAGCTACAATGGAGATCTATTGTATGAACCGTGGGAGATATACTGCG
AAAAGGGCAAACCTTTTACGAGTTTCAATTCTTACTGGAAGAAATGCTTAGATATGTCGATTGAATCCGT
TATGCTTCCTCCTCCTTGGCGGTTGATGCCAATAACTGCAGCGGCTGAAGCGATTTGGGCGTGTTCGATT
GAAGAACTAGGGCTGGAGAATGAGGCCGAGAAACCGAGCAATGCGTTGTTAACTAGAGCTTGGTCTCCAG
GATGGAGCAATGCTGATAAGTTACTAAATGAGTTCATCGAGAAGCAGTTGATAGATTATGCAAAGAACAG
CAAGAAAGTTGTTGGGAATTCTACTTCACTACTTTCTCCGTATCTCCATTTCGGGGAAATAAGCGTCAGA
CACGTTTTCCAGTGTGCCCGGATGAAACAAATTATATGGGCAAGAGATAAGAACAGTGAAGGAGAAGAAA
GTGCAGATCTTTTTCTTAGGGGAATCGGTTTAAGAGAGTATTCTCGGTATATATGTTTCAACTTCCCGTT
TACTCACGAGCAATCGTTGTTGAGTCATCTTCGGTTTTTCCCTTGGGATGCTGATGTTGATAAGTTCAAG
GCCTGGAGACAAGGCAGGACCGGTTATCCGTTGGTGGATGCCGGAATGAGAGAGCTTTGGGCTACCGGAT
GGATGCATAACAGAATAAGAGTGATTGTTTCAAGCTTTGCTGTGAAGTTTCTTCTCCTTCCATGGAAATG
GGGAATGAAGTATTTCTGGGATACACTTTTGGATGCTGATTTGGAATGTGACATCCTTGGCTGGCAGTAT
ATCTCTGGGAGTATCCCCGATGGCCACGAGCTTGATCGCTTGGACAATCCCGCGTTACAAGGCGCCAAAT
ATGACCCAGAAGGTGAGTACATAAGGCAATGGCTTCCCGAGCTTGCGAGATTGCCAACTGAATGGATCCA
TCATCCATGGGACGCTCCTTTAACCGTACTCAAAGCTTCTGGTGTGGAACTCGGAACAAACTATGCGAAA
CCCATTGTAGACATCGACACAGCTCGTGAGCTACTAGCTAAAGCTATTTCAAGAACCCGTGAAGCACAGA
TCATGATCGGAGCAGCAGCCCGGGATCCACCGGTCGCCACCATGGTGAGCAAGGGCGAGGAGGATAACAT
GGCCATCATCAAGGAGTTCATGCGCTTCAAGGTGCACATGGAGGGCTCCGTGAACGGCCACGAGTTCGAG
ATCGAGGGCGAGGGCGAGGGCCGCCCCTACGAGGGCACCCAGACCGCCAAGCTGAAGGTGACCAAGGGTG
GCCCCCTGCCCTTCGCCTGGGACATCCTGTCCCCTCAGTTCATGTACGGCTCCAAGGCCTACGTGAAGCA
CCCCGCCGACATCCCCGACTACTTGAAGCTGTCCTTCCCCGAGGGCTTCAAGTGGGAGCGCGTGATGAAC
TTCGAGGACGGCGGCGTGGTGACCGTGACCCAGGACTCCTCCCTGCAGGACGGCGAGTTCATCTACAAGG
TGAAGCTGCGCGGCACCAACTTCCCCTCCGACGGCCCCGTAATGCAGAAGAAGACCATGGGCTGGGAGGC
CTCCTCCGAGCGGATGTACCCCGAGGACGGCGCCCTGAAGGGCGAGATCAAGCAGAGGCTGAAGCTGAAG
GACGGCGGCCACTACGACGCTGAGGTCAAGACCACCTACAAGGCCAAGAAGCCCGTGCAGCTGCCCGGCG
CCTACAACGTCAACATCAAGTTGGACATCACCTCCCACAACGAGGACTACACCATCGTGGAACAGTACGA
ACGCGCCGAGGGCCGCCACTCCACCGGCGGCATGGACGAGCTGTACAAGTCCGGAATGGGGAAAAAACAA
AACAAGAAGAAAGTGGAGGAGGTGCTAGAAGAGGAGGAAGAGGAATATGTGGTGGAAAAAGTTCTCGACC
GTCGAGTGGTAAAGGGCAAAGTGGAGTACCTCCTAAAGTGGAAGGGATTCTCAGATGAGGACAACACATG
GGAGCCAGAAGAGAACCTGGATTGCCCCGACCTCATTGCTGAGTTTCTGCAGTCACAGAAAACAGCACAT
GAGACAGATAAATCAGAGGGAGGCAAGCGCAAAGCTGATTCTGATTCTGAAGATAAGGGAGAGGAGAGCA
AACCAAAGAAGAAGAAAGAAGAGTCAGAAAAGCCACGAGGCTTTGCTCGAGGTTTGGAGCCGGAGCGGAT
TATTGGAGCTACAGACTCCAGTGGAGAGCTCATGTTCCTGATGAAATGGAAAAACTCTGATGAGGCTGAC
CTGGTCCCTGCCAAGGAAGCCAATGTCAAGTGCCCACAGGTTGTCATATCCTTCTATGAGGAAAGGCTGA
CGTGGCATTCCTACCCCTCGGAGGATGATGACAAAAAAGATGACAAGAACTAAGGATCCACCGGATCTAG
ATCATAATCAGCCATACCACATTTGTAGAGGTTTTACTTGCTTTAAAAAACCTCCCACACCTCCCCCTGA
ACCTGAAACATAAAATGAATGCAATTGTTGTTGTTAACTTGTTTATTGCAGCTTATAATGGTTACAAATA
AAGCAATAGCATCACAAATTTCACAAATAAAGCATTTTTTTCACTGCATTCTAGTTGTGGTTTGTCCAAA
CTCATCAATGTATCTTAAGGCGTAAATTGTAAGCGTTAATATTTTGTTAAAATTCGCGTTAAATTTTTGT
TAAATCAGCTCATTTTTTAACCAATAGGCCGAAATCGGCAAAATCCCTTATAAATCAAAAGAATAGACCG
AGATAGGGT
[37 nt withheld, positions 3790-3826]
AAAGAACGTGGACTCCAACGTCAAAGG
[49 nt withheld, positions 3854-3902]
T
[91 nt withheld, positions 3904-3994]
G
[124 nt withheld, positions 3996-4119]
CAGGTGGCACTTTTCGGGGAAATGTGCGCGGAACCCCTATTTGTTTATTTTTCTAAATACATTCAAATAT
GTATCCGCTCATGAGACAATAACCCTGATAAATGCTTCAATAATATTGAAAAAGGAAGAGTCCTGAGGCG
GAAAGAACCAGCTGTGGAATGTGTGTCAGTTAGGGTGTGGAAAGTCCCCAGGCTCCCCAGCAGGCAGAAG
TATGCAAAGCATGCATCTCAATTAGTCAGCAACCAGGTGTGGAAAGTCCCCAGGCTCCCCAGCAGGCAGA
AGTATGCAAAGCATGCATCTCAATTAGTCAGCAACCATAGTCCCGCCCCTAACTCCGCCCATCCCGCCCC
TAACTCCGCCCAGTTCCGCCCATTCTCCGCCCCATGGCTGACTAATTTTTTTTATTTATGCAGAGGCCGA
GGCCGCCTCGGCCTCTGAGCTATTCCAGAAGTAGTGAGGAGGCTTTTTTGGAGGCCTAGGCTTTTGCAAA
GATCGATCAAGAGACAGGATGAGGATCGTTTCGCATGATTGAACAAGATGGATTGCACGCAGGTTCTCCG
GCCGCTTGGGTGGAGAGGCTATTCGGCTATGACTGGGCACAACAGACAATCGGCTGCTCTGATGCCGCCG
TGTTCCGGCTGTCAGCGCAGGGGCGCCCGGTTCTTTTTGTCAAGACCGACCTGTCCGGTGCCCTGAATGA
ACTGCAAGACGAGGCAGCGCGGCTATCGTGGCTGGCCACGACGGGCGTTCCTTGCGCAGCTGTGCTCGAC
GTTGTCACTGAAGCGGGAAGGGACTGGCTGCTATTGGGCGAAGTGCCGGGGCAGGATCTCCTGTCATCTC
ACCTTGCTCCTGCCGAGAAAGTATCCATCATGGCTGATGCAATGCGGCGGCTGCATACGCTTGATCCGGC
TACCTGCCCATTCGACCACCAAGCGAAACATCGCATCGAGCGAGCACGTACTCGGATGGAAGCCGGTCTT
GTCGATCAGGATGATCTGGACGAAGAGCATCAGGGGCTCGCGCCAGCCGAACTGTTCGCCAGGCTCAAGG
CGAGCATGCCCGACGGCGAGGATCTCGTCGTGACCCATGGCGATGCCTGCTTGCCGAATATCATGGTGGA
AAATGGCCGCTTTTCTGGATTCATCGACTGTGGCCGGCTGGGTGTGGCGGACCGCTATCAGGACATAGCG
TTGGCTACCCGTGATATTGCTGAAGAGCTTGGCGGCGAATGGGCTGACCGCTTCCTCGTGCTTTACGGTA
TCGCCGCTCCCGATTCGCAGCGCATCGCCTTCTATCGCCTTCTTGACGAGTTCTTCTGAGCGGGACTCTG
GGGTTCGAAATGACCGACCAAGCGACGCCCAACCTGCCATCACGAGATTTCGATTCCACCGCCGCCTTCT
ATGAAAGGTTGGGCTTCGGAATCGTTTTCCGGGACGCCGGCTGGATGATCCTCCAGCGCGGGGATCTCAT
GCTGGAGTTCTTCGCCCACCCTAGGGGGAGGCTAACTGAAACACGGAAGGAGACAATACCGGAAGGAACC
CGCGCTATGACGGCAATAAAAAGACAGAATAAAACGCACGGTGTTGGGTCGTTTGTTCATAAACGCGGGG
TTCGGTCCCAGGGCTGGCACTCTGTCGATACCCCACCGAGACCCCATTGGGGCCAATACGCCCGCGTTTC
TTCCTTTTCCCCACCCCACCCCCCAAGTTCGGGTGAAGGCCCAGGGCTCGCAGCCAACGTCGGGGCGGCA
GGCCCTGCCATAGCCTCAGGTTACTCATATATACTTTAGATTGATTTAAAACTTCATTTTTAATTTAAAA
GGATCTAGGTGAAGATCCTTTTTGATAATCTCATGACCAAAATCCCTTAACGTGAGTTTTCGTTCCACTG
AGCGTCAGACCCCGTAGAAAAGATCAAAGGATCTTCTTGAGATCCTTTTTTTCTGCGCGTAATCTGCTGC
TTGCAAACAAAAAAACCACCGCTACCAGCGGTGGTTTGTTTGCCGGATCAAGAGCTACCAACTCTTTTTC
CGAAGGTAACTGGCTTCAGCAGAGCGCAGATACCAAATACTGTTCTTCTAGTGTAGCCGTAGTTAGGCCA
CCACTTCAAGAACTCTGTAGCACCGCCTACATACCTCGCTCTGCTAATCCTGTTACCAGTGGCTGCTGCC
AGTGGCGATAAGTCGTGTCTTACCGGGTTGGACTCAAGACGATAGTTACCGGATAAGGCGCAGCGGTCGG
GCTGAACGGGGGGTTCGTGCACACAGCCCAGCTTGGAGCGAACGACCTACACCGAACTGAGATACCTACA
GCGTGAGCTATGAGAAAGCGCCACGCTTCCCGAAGGGAGAAAGGCGGACAGGTATCCGGTAAGCGGCAGG
GTCGGAACAGGAGAGCGCACGAGGGAGCTTCCAGGGGGAAACGCCTGGTATCTTTATAGTCCTGTCGGGT
TTCGCCACCTCTGACTTGAGCGTCGATTTTTGTGATGCTCGTCAGGGGGGCGGAGCCTATGGAAAAACGC
CAGCAACGCGGCCTTTTTACGGTTCCTGGCCTTTTGCTGGCCTTTTGCTCACATGTTCTTTCCTGCGTTA
TCCCCTGATTCTGTGGATAACCGTATTACCGCCATGCATT
Features (pLannotate 1.2.2; 17 found; start..end, strand, type, name):
     60..363     +  enhancer       CMV enhancer: human cytomegalovirus immediate early enhancer
    364..567     +  promoter       CMV promoter: human cytomegalovirus (CMV) immediate early promoter
    590..617     +  misc_feature   MCS (fragment): multiple cloning site
    624..2117    +  CDS            CRY2PHR: N-terminal photolyase homology region of Arabidopsis thaliana cryptochrome 2 binds to CIB1 upon exposure to blue light (Kennedy et al., 2010)
   2118..2134    +  misc_feature   MCS (fragment): multiple cloning site
   2142..2849    +  CDS            mCherry: mCherry is a basic (constitutively fluorescent) red fluorescent protein published in 2004, derived from Discosoma sp.. It is reported to be a very rapidly-maturing monomer with low acid sensitivity.
   2856..3410    +  CDS            CBX1: CBX1_HUMAN - Also known as CBX. Experimental evidence at protein level: Swiss-Prot protein existence level 1. Component of heterochromatin. Recognizes and binds histone H3 tails methylated at 'Lys-9', leading to epigenetic repression. Interaction with lamin B receptor (LBR) can contribute to the association of the heterochromatin with the inner nuclear membrane. From Homo sapiens (Human).
   3430..3513    +  CDS            large T antigen (fragment): large T antigen from SV40 (simian virus 40)
   3536..3657    +  polyA_signal   SV40 poly(A) signal: SV40 polyadenylation signal
   3691..4119    -  rep_origin     f1 ori (sequence partly withheld): f1 bacteriophage origin of replication; arrow indicates direction of (+) strand synthesis
   4146..4250    +  promoter       AmpR promoter: bla
   4252..4609    +  promoter       SV40 promoter: SV40 enhancer and early promoter
   4644..5438    +  CDS            NeoR/KanR: aminoglycoside phosphotransferase from Tn5; aph(3')-II (or nptII); confers resistance to neomycin, kanamycin, and G418 (Geneticin®)
   5459..5611    +  CDS            ble (fragment): BLE_KLEPN - Experimental evidence at protein level: Swiss-Prot protein existence level 1. Binding protein with a strong affinity to the bleomycin family of antibiotics. Binds to CL990; an antimitotic-antibiotic compound. From Klebsiella pneumoniae.
   5670..5717    +  polyA_signal   HSV TK poly(A) signal: herpes simplex virus thymidine kinase polyadenylation signal (Cole and Stacy, 1985)
   5808..5824    -  polyA_signal   bGH poly(A) signal (fragment): bovine growth hormone polyadenylation signal
   6046..6634    +  rep_origin     ori: high-copy-number ColE1/pMB1/pBR322/pUC origin of replication
