[The description below was written by a language model from this plasmid's Addgene catalogue record and pLannotate feature annotations shown in this document.]
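Description:
pPHR-mCherry-hHP1β is a mammalian expression plasmid of about 6.7 kb built on the Clontech pmCherry-N1 backbone. It is maintained in E. coli through a high-copy ColE1/pUC-type origin and also carries an f1 phage origin. A single Tn5 NeoR/KanR aminoglycoside phosphotransferase gene serves both hosts. The bacterial bla (AmpR) promoter drives it for kanamycin selection, and the SV40 enhancer/early promoter drives it for G418 selection in mammalian cells, with an HSV TK polyadenylation signal downstream. The short ble, bGH poly(A) and SV40 large T antigen annotations appear to be small fragment matches within backbone sequence rather than functional elements. The depositor's sequence and the repository's sequencing result give the same feature map, offset by one nucleotide.

The payload is a three-part fusion expressed from the CMV immediate early enhancer and promoter and terminated by the SV40 poly(A) signal. It begins with the N-terminal photolyase homology region (PHR) of Arabidopsis thaliana cryptochrome 2, followed by the red fluorescent protein mCherry and then human HP1β (CBX1). HP1β is a heterochromatin component that binds histone H3 tails methylated at lysine 9 and is linked to epigenetic repression. According to the depositor, mCherry was excised from the backbone and reintroduced together with the insert, which sits between XhoI and XbaI sites.

CRY2PHR binds CIB1 upon blue light exposure. This lets the fusion act as a soluble BLInCR "effector" that is recruited on illumination to sites marked by a separately expressed "localizer" construct. The mCherry moiety allows this relocalization to be followed by live-cell microscopy, in line with the associated work on real-time observation of light-controlled transcription.
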