Addgene plasmid #103830: pPHR-mCherry-hHP1β
Purpose: Soluble BLInCR effector that is recruited to 'localizer' sites upon blue light illumination
Depositing lab: Karsten Rippe. Depositing organization: Deutsches Krebsforschungszentrum (DKFZ). Publication: Real-time observation of light-controlled transcription in living cells. Rademacher A, Erdel F, Trojanowski J, Schumacher S, Rippe K. J Cell Sci. 2017 Dec 15;130(24):4213-4224. doi: 10.1242/jcs.205534. Epub 2017 Nov 9. PubMed 29122982.
Backbone
  Vector backbone: pmCherry-N1
  Backbone manufacturer: Clontech
  Backbone size w/o insert (bp): 3935
  Vector type: Mammalian Expression
  Selectable markers: Neomycin (select with G418)
Growth in bacteria
  Bacterial resistance: Kanamycin, 50 μg/mL
  Growth temperature: 37°C
  Growth strain: DH5alpha
  Copy number: High Copy
Gene/Insert
  Gene/Insert name: PHR-mCherry-hHP1β (alt name: PHR domain of CRY2)
  Species: H. sapiens (human), A. thaliana (mustard weed)
  Insert size (bp): 2814
  Entrez Gene: CRY2 (a.k.a. AT1G04400, AT-PHH1, ATCRY2, CRYPTOCHROME 2 APOPROTEIN, F19P19.14, F19P19_14, FHA, PHH1, cryptochrome 2); CBX1 (a.k.a. CBX, HP1-BETA, HP1Hs-beta, HP1Hsbeta, Hp1beta, M31, MOD1, p25beta)
  Promoter: CMV
  Cloning method: Restriction Enzyme; 5′ cloning site XhoI (not destroyed); 3′ cloning site XbaI (not destroyed)
  Sequencing primers: 5′ CMV-F
Terms and licenses: Academic/Nonprofit Terms; Industry Terms: Not Available to Industry
Depositor comments: mCherry was cut out from the backbone (XhoI/NotI cuts) and reinserted with the insert
How to cite: pPHR-mCherry-hHP1β was a gift from Karsten Rippe (Addgene plasmid # 103830 ; http://n2t.net/addgene:103830 ; RRID:Addgene_103830)
