>Addgene plasmid #103830 | pPHR-mCherry-hHP1β | depositor partial sequence | sequence record 196750 | PHR
ATGAAGATGGACAAAAAGACTATAGTTTGGTTTAGAAGAGACCTAAGGATTGAGGATAATCCTGCATTAG
CAGCAGCTGCTCACGAAGGATCTGTTTTTCCTGTCTTCATTTGGTGTCCTGAAGAAGAAGGACAGTTTTA
TCCTGGAAGAGCTTCAAGATGGTGGATGAAACAATCACTTGCTCACTTATCTCAATCCTTGAAGGCTCTT
GGATCTGACCTCACTTTAATCAAAACCCACAACACGATTTCAGCGATCTTGGATTGTATCCGCGTTACCG
GTGCTACAAAAGTCGTCTTTAACCACCTCTATGATCCTGTTTCGTTAGTTCGGGACCATACCGTAAAGGA
GAAGCTGGTGGAACGTGGGATCTCTGTGCAAAGCTACAATGGAGATCTATTGTATGAACCGTGGGAGATA
TACTGCGAAAAGGGCAAACCTTTTACGAGTTTCAATTCTTACTGGAAGAAATGCTTAGATATGTCGATTG
AATCCGTTATGCTTCCTCCTCCTTGGCGGTTGATGCCAATAACTGCAGCGGCTGAAGCGATTTGGGCGTG
TTCGATTGAAGAACTAGGGCTGGAGAATGAGGCCGAGAAACCGAGCAATGCGTTGTTAACTAGAGCTTGG
TCTCCAGGATGGAGCAATGCTGATAAGTTACTAAATGAGTTCATCGAGAAGCAGTTGATAGATTATGCAA
AGAACAGCAAGAAAGTTGTTGGGAATTCTACTTCACTACTTTCTCCGTATCTCCATTTCGGGGAAATAAG
CGTCAGACACGTTTTCCAGTGTGCCCGGATGAAACAAATTATATGGGCAAGAGATAAGAACAGTGAAGGA
GAAGAAAGTGCAGATCTTTTTCTTAGGGGAATCGGTTTAAGAGAGTATTCTCGGTATATATGTTTCAACT
TCCCGTTTACTCACGAGCAATCGTTGTTGAGTCATCTTCGGTTTTTCCCTTGGGATGCTGATGTTGATAA
GTTCAAGGCCTGGAGACAAGGCAGGACCGGTTATCCGTTGGTGGATGCCGGAATGAGAGAGCTTTGGGCT
ACCGGATGGATGCATAACAGAATAAGAGTGATTGTTTCAAGCTTTGCTGTGAAGTTTCTTCTCCTTCCAT
GGAAATGGGGAATGAAGTATTTCTGGGATACACTTTTGGATGCTGATTTGGAATGTGACATCCTTGGCTG
GCAGTATATCTCTGGGAGTATCCCCGATGGCCACGAGCTTGATCGCTTGGACAATCCCGCGTTACAAGGC
GCCAAATATGACCCAGAAGGTGAGTACATAAGGCAATGGCTTCCCGAGCTTGCGAGATTGCCAACTGAAT
GGATCCATCATCCATGGGACGCTCCTTTAACCGTACTCAAAGCTTCTGGTGTGGAACTCGGAACAAACTA
TGCGAAACCCATTGTAGACATCGACACAGCTCGTGAGCTACTAGCTAAAGCTATTTCAAGAACCCGTGAA
GCACAGATCATGATCGGAGCAGCA
