>Addgene plasmid #103830 | pPHR-mCherry-hHP1β | depositor partial sequence | sequence record 196751 | mCherry
ATGGTGAGCAAGGGCGAGGAGGATAACATGGCCATCATCAAGGAGTTCATGCGCTTCAAGGTGCACATGG
AGGGCTCCGTGAACGGCCACGAGTTCGAGATCGAGGGCGAGGGCGAGGGCCGCCCCTACGAGGGCACCCA
GACCGCCAAGCTGAAGGTGACCAAGGGTGGCCCCCTGCCCTTCGCCTGGGACATCCTGTCCCCTCAGTTC
ATGTACGGCTCCAAGGCCTACGTGAAGCACCCCGCCGACATCCCCGACTACTTGAAGCTGTCCTTCCCCG
AGGGCTTCAAGTGGGAGCGCGTGATGAACTTCGAGGACGGCGGCGTGGTGACCGTGACCCAGGACTCCTC
CCTGCAGGACGGCGAGTTCATCTACAAGGTGAAGCTGCGCGGCACCAACTTCCCCTCCGACGGCCCCGTA
ATGCAGAAGAAGACCATGGGCTGGGAGGCCTCCTCCGAGCGGATGTACCCCGAGGACGGCGCCCTGAAGG
GCGAGATCAAGCAGAGGCTGAAGCTGAAGGACGGCGGCCACTACGACGCTGAGGTCAAGACCACCTACAA
GGCCAAGAAGCCCGTGCAGCTGCCCGGCGCCTACAACGTCAACATCAAGTTGGACATCACCTCCCACAAC
GAGGACTACACCATCGTGGAACAGTACGAACGCGCCGAGGGCCGCCACTCCACCGGCGGCATGGACGAGC
TGTACAAG
